Addgene plasmid #52333: SGCD-His-bio
Purpose: Expresses full-length Delta-sarcoglycan ectodomain in mammalian cells. N-terminal His tag, biotinylation sequence and rat Cd4d3+4 tag.
Depositing lab: Gavin Wright. Depositing organization: Wellcome Sanger Institute. Publication: A human platelet receptor protein microarray identifies FcepsilonR1alpha as an activating PEAR1 ligand. Sun Y, Vandenbriele C, Kauskot A, Verhamme P, Hoylaerts MF, Wright GJ. Mol Cell Proteomics. 2015 Feb 23. pii: mcp.M114.046946. 10.1074/mcp.M114.046946 PubMed 25713122.
Backbone
  Vector backbone: pTT3
  Backbone manufacturer: Yves Durocher, NRC
  Backbone size w/o insert (bp): 6749
  Total vector size (bp): 7454
  Modifications to backbone: His tag, linker, enzymatic biotinylation sequence, and rat CD4 d3+4 (HisLBio-CD4d3+4).
  Vector type: Mammalian Expression
Growth in bacteria
  Bacterial resistance: Ampicillin, 100 μg/mL
  Growth temperature: 37°C
  Growth strain: Top10
  Copy number: High Copy
Gene/Insert
  Gene/Insert name: SGCD (alt name: Delta-sarcoglycan)
  Species: H. sapiens (human)
  Insert size (bp): 705
  Entrez Gene: SGCD (a.k.a. 35DAG, CMD1L, DAGD, LGMDR6, SG-delta, SGCDP, SGD)
  Promoter: CMV
  Tag / fusion protein: His tag (N terminal on backbone); enzymatic biotinylation sequence (N terminal on backbone); rat CD4 d3+4 (N terminal on backbone)
  Cloning method: Restriction Enzyme; 5′ cloning site NotI (not destroyed); 3′ cloning site AscI (not destroyed)
  Sequencing primers: 5′ CMV-fwd
Resource information
  A portion of this plasmid was derived from a plasmid made by: Insert was chemically synthesised.
Terms and licenses: Academic/Nonprofit Terms; Industry Terms: Not Available to Industry
Depositor comments: Article ref 111
How to cite: SGCD-His-bio was a gift from Gavin Wright (Addgene plasmid # 52333 ; http://n2t.net/addgene:52333 ; RRID:Addgene_52333)
