[The description below was written by a language model from this plasmid's Addgene catalogue record and pLannotate feature annotations shown in this document.]
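Description:
SGCD-His-bio is a mammalian expression plasmid built on the pTT3 backbone for producing the extracellular region of human delta-sarcoglycan (SGCD) as a soluble, tagged recombinant protein. It is maintained in E. coli through a high-copy ColE1/pUC-type origin and ampicillin resistance (β-lactamase). The backbone also carries an Epstein-Barr virus oriP fragment, which allows episomal retention in cells that supply EBNA1, a feature commonly exploited for high-yield transient expression. Remnants of lac regulatory sequences and other small fragments in the annotation appear to be backbone carry-over with no stated role.

Expression is driven by the CMV enhancer and promoter. These are followed by adenovirus-derived leader and splice sequences and a chimeric intron fragment that aid transcript processing, and the unit is terminated by a rabbit β-globin polyadenylation signal. The open reading frame appears to begin near the end of the circular numbering with a mouse immunoglobulin heavy chain signal sequence that directs secretion. It continues across the sequence origin into the tag module recorded for the modified backbone: a His tag, a linker, an enzymatic biotinylation sequence and rat CD4 domains 3 and 4. Only the CD4 portion of this module is detected in the feature table. The chemically synthesised SGCD ectodomain, cloned between NotI and AscI sites, lies downstream of CD4, so all tags are N-terminal to it.

The His tag permits affinity purification, and the biotinylation sequence allows oriented capture on streptavidin. The CD4 domains are not given a stated function in the record. The associated publication describes a human platelet receptor protein microarray used to screen for extracellular receptor–ligand interactions.
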