Features (pLannotate 1.2.2; 19 found; start..end, strand, type, name):
    223..774     +  CDS            Cd4 (fragment): CD4_RAT - Experimental evidence at protein level: Swiss-Prot protein existence level 1. Integral membrane glycoprotein that plays an essential role in the immune response and serves multiple functions in responses against both external and internal offenses. In T-cells, functions primarily as a coreceptor for MHC class II molecule:peptide complex. The antigens presented by class II peptides are derived from extracellular proteins while class I peptides are derived from cytosolic proteins. Interacts simultaneously with the T-cell receptor (TCR) and the MHC class II presented by antigen presenti
    787..1485    +  CDS            SGCD (fragment): SGCD_HUMAN - Experimental evidence at protein level: Swiss-Prot protein existence level 1. Component of the sarcoglycan complex, a subcomplex of the dystrophin-glycoprotein complex which forms a link between the F-actin cytoskeleton and the extracellular matrix. From Homo sapiens (Human).
   1552..1607    +  polyA_signal   β-globin poly(A) signal: rabbit β-globin polyadenylation signal (Gil and Proudfoot, 1987)
   2121..3802    -  rep_origin     oriP (fragment): Epstein-Barr virus oriP replication origin (Yates et al., 2000)
   3929..4033    +  promoter       AmpR promoter: bla
   4034..4894    +  CDS            AmpR: β-lactamase; bla; confers resistance to ampicillin, carbenicillin, and related antibiotics
   5065..5653    +  rep_origin     ori: high-copy-number ColE1/pMB1/pBR322/pUC origin of replication
   5836..5928    +  CDS            lacI (fragment): lac repressor; lacI; The lac repressor binds to the lac operator to inhibit transcription in E. coli. This inhibition can be relieved by adding lactose or isopropyl-β-D-thiogalactopyranoside (IPTG).
   5941..5962    +  protein_bind   CAP binding site: CAP binding activates transcription in the presence of cAMP. E. coli catabolite activator protein
   5977..6007    +  promoter       lac promoter: promoter for the E. coli lac operon
   6015..6031    +  protein_bind   lac operator: The lac repressor binds to the lac operator to inhibit transcription in E. coli. This inhibition can be relieved by adding lactose or isopropyl-β-D-thiogalactopyranoside (IPTG). lac repressor encoded by lacI
   6101..6117    +  promoter       tet promoter (fragment): E. coli promoter for tetracycline efflux protein gene
   6127..6152    -  CDS            bla(M) (fragment): β-lactamase lacking the signal sequence; bla(M); allows cytosolic expression of β-lactamase
   6326..6705    +  enhancer       CMV enhancer: human cytomegalovirus immediate early enhancer
   6707..6906    +  promoter       CMV promoter: human cytomegalovirus (CMV) immediate early promoter
   6974..7012    +  misc_feature   Ad SA (fragment): adenovirus major late transcript splice acceptor (Friedrich and Soriano, 1991)
   7045..7254    -  CDS            PTP (fragment): TERM_ADE02 - Experimental evidence at protein level: Swiss-Prot protein existence level 1. Protein covalently bound to the viral DNA that acts as a primer for viral genomic replication by DNA strand displacement. Assembles on the viral origin of replication in an initiation complex with viral polymerase, DBP, host NFIA and host POU2F1/OCT1. During initiation, the polymerase covalently couples the first dCTP with Ser- 580 of pTP. The terminal protein stimulates the template activity over 20 fold compared to protein-free templates. Neo-synthesized viral genomes are linked to two preterminal prot
   7285..7374    +  intron         chimeric intron (fragment): chimera between introns from adenovirus and immunoglobulin heavy chain genes
   7393..7439    +  CDS            IgH signal sequence (fragment): signal sequence from the mouse immunoglobulin heavy chain variable region
>Addgene plasmid #52333 | SGCD-His-bio | depositor full sequence | sequence record 81054 | SGCD-His-bio sequence 7452 bps
GCCACCATGGAGTTTCAGACCCAGGTACTCATGTCCCTGCTGCTCTGCATGTCTGGTCTGAATTCCGGCC
ACCACCATCACCACCATAGCCCCGACAGGAACCTGCCTCCTCTGGCCCCTCTGGGCCCCAACAGCGGCAG
CCCAGACCTGCATCATATTCTGGATGCACAGAAAATGGTGTGGAATCATCGTGACAGAAACCTGCCTCCA
CTAGCACCTCTGTCGACCTCCATCACGGCCTATAAGAGTGAGGGGGAGTCAGCGGAGTTCTCCTTCCCAC
TCAACCTTGGAGAGGAAAGCCTGCAGGGAGAGTTGAGATGGAAGGCAGAGAAGGCTCCTTCTTCCCAGTC
CTGGATCACCTTCTCCCTAAAGAACCAAAAGGTGTCTGTGCAGAAGTCTACTAGCAACCCCAAGTTCCAG
CTGTCCGAAACGCTCCCACTCACCCTTCAGATACCCCAGGTCTCCCTTCAGTTTGCTGGTTCTGGCAACC
TGACCCTGACTCTGGACAGAGGGATACTGTATCAGGAAGTGAACCTGGTGGTGATGAAAGTGACTCAGCC
CGACAGCAACACTTTGACCTGTGAGGTGATGGGACCCACCTCACCCAAGATGAGACTGATCTTGAAGCAG
GAGAATCAGGAGGCCAGGGTCTCCAGGCAGGAGAAAGTGATTCAAGTGCAGGCCCCTGAAGCAGGGGTGT
GGCAATGTCTACTGAGTGAAGGTGAAGAGGTCAAGATGGACTCCAAGATCCAGGTTTTATCCAAAGGGTT
GAATTCGCGGCCGCCTAAAGTGATGAACTTCACCATCGACGGCATGGGCAACCTGCGGATCACCGAGAAG
GGCCTGAAGCTGGAAGGCGACAGCGAGTTCCTGCAGCCCCTGTACGCCAAAGAGATCCAGAGCAGACCCG
GCAACGCCCTGTACTTCAAGAGCGCCCGGAACGTGACCGTGAACATCCTGAACGACCAGACCAAGGTGCT
GACCCAGCTGATCACCGGCCCCAAGGCCGTGGAAGCCTACGGCAAGAAATTCGAAGTGAAAACCGTGTCC
GGCAAGCTGCTGTTCAGCGCCGACAACAACGAGGTGGTCGTGGGCGCCGAGCGGCTGAGAGTGCTGGGAG
CTGAGGGCACCGTGTTCCCCAAGAGCATCGAGACACCCAACGTGCGGGCCGACCCCTTCAAAGAGCTGCG
GCTGGAAAGCCCCACCCGGTCCCTGGTCATGGAAGCTCCTAAGGGCGTCGAAATCAACGCCGAGGCCGGC
AACATGGAAGCCACCTGTCGGACCGAGCTGAGACTGGAAAGCAAGGACGGCGAGATCAAGCTGGACGCCG
CCAAGATCCGGCTGCCCAGACTGCCTCACGGCAGCTACACCCCCACCGGCACCCGGCAGAAGGTGTTCGA
GATCTGCGTGTGCGCCAACGGCCGGCTGTTCCTGAGTCAGGCTGGCGCCGGAAGCACCTGTCAGATCAAC
ACCAGCGTGTGCCTGTGAGGCGCGCCTGAATTCTTCTAGACACGTGATTAATTAAGGATCCCCCGACCTC
GACCTCTGGCTAATAAAGGAAATTTATTTTCATTGCAATAGTGTGTTGGAATTTTTTGTGTCTCTCACTC
GGAAGGACATATGGGAGGGCAAATCATTTGGTCGAGATCCCTCGGAGATCTCTAGCTAGAGGATCGATCC
CCGCCCCGGACGAACTAAACCTGACTACGACATCTCTGCCCCTTCTTCGCGGGGCAGTGCATGTAATCCC
TTCAGTTGGTTGGTACAACTTGCCAACTGGGCCCTGTTCCACATGTGACACGGGGGGGGACCAAACACAA
AGGGGTTCTCTGACTGTAGTTGACATCCTTATAAATGGATGTGCACATTTGCCAACACTGAGTGGCTTTC
ATCCTGGAGCAGACTTTGCAGTCTGTGGACTGCAACACAACATTGCCTTTATGTGTAACTCTTGGCTGAA
GCTCTTACACCAATGCTGGGGGACATGTACCTCCCAGGGGCCCAGGAAGACTACGGGAGGCTACACCAAC
GTCAATCAGAGGGGCCTGTGTAGCTACCGATAAGCGGACCCTCAAGAGGGCATTAGCAATAGTGTTTATA
AGGCCCCCTTGTTAACCCTAAACGGGTAGCATATGCTTCCCGGGTAGTAGTATATACTATCCAGACTAAC
CCTAATTCAATAGCATATGTTACCCAACGGGAAGCATATGCTATCGAATTAGGGTTAGTAAAAGGGTCCT
AAGGAACAGCGATATCTCCCACCCCATGAGCTGTCACGGTTTTATTTACATGGGGTCAGGATTCCACGAG
GGTAGTGAACCATTTTAGTCACAAGGGCAGTGGCTGAAGATCAAGGAGCGGGCAGTGAACTCTCCTGAAT
CTTCGCCTGCTTCTTCATTCTCCTTCGTTTAGCTAATAGAATAACTGCTGAGTTGTGAACAGTAAGGTGT
ATGTGAGGTGCTCGAAAACAAGGTTTCAGGTGACGCCCCCAGAATAAAATTTGGACGGGGGGTTCAGTGG
TGGCATTGTGCTATGACACCAATATAACCCTCACAAACCCCTTGGGCAATAAATACTAGTGTAGGAATGA
AACATTCTGAATATCTTTAACAATAGAAATCCATGGGGTGGGGACAAGCCGTAAAGACTGGATGTCCATC
TCACACGAATTTATGGCTATGGGCAACACATAATCCTAGTGCAATATGATACTGGGGTTATTAAGATGTG
TCCCAGGCAGGGACCAAGACAGGTGAACCATGTTGTTACACTCTATTTGTAACAAGGGGAAAGAGAGTGG
ACGCCGACAGCAGCGGACTCCACTGGTTGTCTCTAACACCCCCGAAAATTAAACGGGGCTCCACGCCAAT
GGGGCCCATAAACAAAGACAAGTGGCCACTCTTTTTTTTGAAATTGTGGAGTGGGGGCACGCGTCAGCCC
CCACACGCCGCCCTGCGGTTTTGGACTGTAAAATAAGGGTGTAATAACTTGGCTGATTGTAACCCCGCTA
ACCACTGCGGTCAAACCACTTGCCCACAAAACCACTAATGGCACCCCGGGGAATACCTGCATAAGTAGGT
GGGCGGGCCAAGATAGGGGCGCGATTGCTGCGATCTGGAGGACAAATTACACACACTTGCGCCTGAGCGC
CAAGCACAGGGTTGTTGGTCCTCATATTCACGAGGTCGCTGAGAGCACGGTGGGCTAATGTTGCCATGGG
TAGCATATACTACCCAAATATCTGGATAGCATATGCTATCCTAATCTATATCTGGGTAGCATAGGCTATC
CTAATCTATATCTGGGTAGCATATGCTATCCTAATCTATATCTGGGTAGTATATGCTATCCTAATTTATA
TCTGGGTAGCATAGGCTATCCTAATCTATATCTGGGTAGCATATGCTATCCTAATCTATATCTGGGTAGT
ATATGCTATCCTAATCTGTATCCGGGTAGCATATGCTATCCTAATAGAGATTAGGGTAGTATATGCTATC
CTAATTTATATCTGGGTAGCATATACTACCCAAATATCTGGATAGCATATGCTATCCTAATCTATATCTG
GGTAGCATATGCTATCCTAATCTATATCTGGGTAGCATAGGCTATCCTAATCTATATCTGGGTAGCATAT
GCTATCCTAATCTATATCTGGGTAGTATATGCTATCCTAATTTATATCTGGGTAGCATAGGCTATCCTAA
TCTATATCTGGGTAGCATATGCTATCCTAATCTATATCTGGGTAGTATATGCTATCCTAATCTGTATCCG
GGTAGCATATGCTATCCTCATGATAAGCTGTCAAACATGAGAATTTTCTTGAAGACGAAAGGGCCTCGTG
ATACGCCTATTTTTATAGGTTAATGTCATGATAATAATGGTTTCTTAGACGTCAGGTGGCACTTTTCGGG
GAAATGTGCGCGGAACCCCTATTTGTTTATTTTTCTAAATACATTCAAATATGTATCCGCTCATGAGACA
ATAACCCTGATAAATGCTTCAATAATATTGAAAAAGGAAGAGTATGAGTATTCAACATTTCCGTGTCGCC
CTTATTCCCTTTTTTGCGGCATTTTGCCTTCCTGTTTTTGCTCACCCAGAAACGCTGGTGAAAGTAAAAG
ATGCTGAAGATCAGTTGGGTGCACGAGTGGGTTACATCGAACTGGATCTCAACAGCGGTAAGATCCTTGA
GAGTTTTCGCCCCGAAGAACGTTTTCCAATGATGAGCACTTTTAAAGTTCTGCTATGTGGCGCGGTATTA
TCCCGTGTTGACGCCGGGCAAGAGCAACTCGGTCGCCGCATACACTATTCTCAGAATGACTTGGTTGAGT
ACTCACCAGTCACAGAAAAGCATCTTACGGATGGCATGACAGTAAGAGAATTATGCAGTGCTGCCATAAC
CATGAGTGATAACACTGCGGCCAACTTACTTCTGACAACGATCGGAGGACCGAAGGAGCTAACCGCTTTT
TTGCACAACATGGGGGATCATGTAACTCGCCTTGATCGTTGGGAACCGGAGCTGAATGAAGCCATACCAA
ACGACGAGCGTGACACCACGATGCCTGCAGCAATGGCAACAACGTTGCGCAAACTATTAACTGGCGAACT
ACTTACTCTAGCTTCCCGGCAACAATTAATAGACTGGATGGAGGCGGATAAAGTTGCAGGACCACTTCTG
CGCTCGGCCCTTCCGGCTGGCTGGTTTATTGCTGATAAATCTGGAGCCGGTGAGCGTGGGTCTCGCGGTA
TCATTGCAGCACTGGGGCCAGATGGTAAGCCCTCCCGTATCGTAGTTATCTACACGACGGGGAGTCAGGC
AACTATGGATGAACGAAATAGACAGATCGCTGAGATAGGTGCCTCACTGATTAAGCATTGGTAACTGTCA
GACCAAGTTTACTCATATATACTTTAGATTGATTTAAAACTTCATTTTTAATTTAAAAGGATCTAGGTGA
AGATCCTTTTTGATAATCTCATGACCAAAATCCCTTAACGTGAGTTTTCGTTCCACTGAGCGTCAGACCC
CGTAGAAAAGATCAAAGGATCTTCTTGAGATCCTTTTTTTCTGCGCGTAATCTGCTGCTTGCAAACAAAA
AAACCACCGCTACCAGCGGTGGTTTGTTTGCCGGATCAAGAGCTACCAACTCTTTTTCCGAAGGTAACTG
GCTTCAGCAGAGCGCAGATACCAAATACTGTTCTTCTAGTGTAGCCGTAGTTAGGCCACCACTTCAAGAA
CTCTGTAGCACCGCCTACATACCTCGCTCTGCTAATCCTGTTACCAGTGGCTGCTGCCAGTGGCGATAAG
TCGTGTCTTACCGGGTTGGACTCAAGACGATAGTTACCGGATAAGGCGCAGCGGTCGGGCTGAACGGGGG
GTTCGTGCACACAGCCCAGCTTGGAGCGAACGACCTACACCGAACTGAGATACCTACAGCGTGAGCTATG
AGAAAGCGCCACGCTTCCCGAAGGGAGAAAGGCGGACAGGTATCCGGTAAGCGGCAGGGTCGGAACAGGA
GAGCGCACGAGGGAGCTTCCAGGGGGAAACGCCTGGTATCTTTATAGTCCTGTCGGGTTTCGCCACCTCT
GACTTGAGCGTCGATTTTTGTGATGCTCGTCAGGGGGGCGGAGCCTATGGAAAAACGCCAGCAACGCGGC
CTTTTTACGGTTCCTGGCCTTTTGCTGGCCTTTTGCTCACATGTTCTTTCCTGCGTTATCCCCTGATTCT
GTGGATAACCGTATTACCGCCTTTGAGTGAGCTGATACCGCTCGCCGCAGCCGAACGACCGAGCGCAGCG
AGTCAGTGAGCGAGGAAGCGGAAGAGCGCCCAATACGCAAACCGCCTCTCCCCGCGCGTTGGCCGATTCA
TTAATGCAGCTGGCACGACAGGTTTCCCGACTGGAAAGCGGGCAGTGAGCGCAACGCAATTAATGTGAGT
TAGCTCACTCATTAGGCACCCCAGGCTTTACACTTTATGCTTCCGGCTCGTATGTTGTGTGGAATTGTGA
GCGGATAACAATTTCACACAGGAAACAGCTATGACCATGATTACGCCAAGCTCTAGCTAGAGGTCGACCA
ATTCTCATGTTTGACAGCTTATCATCGCAGATCCGGGCAACGTTGTTGCCATTGCTGCAGGCGCAGAACT
GGTAGGTATGGAAGATCTATACATTGAATCAATATTGGCAATTAGCCATATTAGTCATTGGTTATATAGC
ATAAATCAATATTGGCTATTGGCCATTGCATACGTTGTATCTATATCATAATATGTACATTTATATTGGC
TCATGTCCAATATGACCGCCATGTTGACATTGATTATTGACTAGTTATTAATAGTAATCAATTACGGGGT
CATTAGTTCATAGCCCATATATGGAGTTCCGCGTTACATAACTTACGGTAAATGGCCCGCCTGGCTGACC
GCCCAACGACCCCCGCCCATTGACGTCAATAATGACGTATGTTCCCATAGTAACGCCAATAGGGACTTTC
CATTGACGTCAATGGGTGGAGTATTTACGGTAAACTGCCCACTTGGCAGTACATCAAGTGTATCATATGC
CAAGTCCGCCCCCTATTGACGTCAATGACGGTAAATGGCCCGCCTGGCATTATGCCCAGTACATGACCTT
ACGGGACTTTCCTACTTGGCAGTACATCTACGTATTAGTCATCGCTATTACCATGGTGATGCGGTTTTGG
CAGTACACCAATGGGCGTGGATAGCGGTTTGACTCACGGGGATTTCCAAGTCTCCACCCCATTGACGTCA
ATGGGAGTTTGTTTTGGCACCAAAATCAACGGGACTTTCCAAAATGTCGTAATAACCCCGCCCCGTTGAC
GCAAATGGGCGGTAGGCGTGTACGGTGGGAGGTCTATATAAGCAGAGCTCGTTTAGTGAACCGTCAGATC
CTCACTCTCTTCCGCATCGCTGTCTGCGAGGGCCAGCTGTTGGGCTCGCGGTTGAGGACAAACTCTTCGC
GGTCTTTCCAGTACTCTTGGATCGGAAACCCGTCGGCCTCCGAACGGTACTCCGCCACCGAGGGACCTGA
GCGAGTCCGCATCGACCGGATCGGAAAACCTCTCGAGAAAGGCGTCTAACCAGTCACAGTCGCAAGGTAG
GCTGAGCACCGTGGCGGGCGGCAGCGGGTGGCGGTCGGGGTTGTTTCTGGCGGAGGTGCTGCTGATGATG
TAATTAAAGTAGGCGGTCTTGAGACGGCGGATGGTCGAGGTGAGGTGTGGCAGGCTTGAGATCCAGCTGT
TGGGGTGAGTACTCCCTCTCAAAAGCGGGCATTACTTCTGCGCTAAGATTGTCAGTTTCCAAAAACGAGG
AGGATTTGATATTCACCTGGCCCGATCTGGCCATACACTTGAGTGACAATGACATCCACTTTGCCTTTCT
CTCCACAGGTGTCCACTCCCAGGTCCAAGTTT
