>Addgene plasmid #52333 | SGCD-His-bio | addgene partial sequence | sequence record 94477 | pMT2-F 5'-TTGCCTTTCTCTCCACAGGT-3'
CAGACCCAGGTACTCATGTCCCTGCTGCTCTGCATGTCTGGTCTGAATTCCGGCCACCACCATCACCACC
ATAGCCCCGACAGGAACCTGCCTCCTCTGGCCCCTCTGGGCCCCAACAGCGGCAGCCCAGACCTGCATCA
TATTCTGGATGCACAGAAAATGGTGTGGAATCATCGTGACAGAAACCTGCCTCCACTAGCACCTCTGTCG
ACCTCCATCACGGCCTATAAGAGTGAGGGGGAGTCAGCGGAGTTCTCCTTCCCACTCAACCTTGGAGAGG
AAAGCCTGCAGGGAGAGTTGAGATGGAAGGCAGAGAAGGCTCCTTCTTCCCAGTCCTGGATCACCTTCTC
CCTAAAGAACCAAAAGGTGTCTGTGCAGAAGTCTACTAGCAACCCCAAGTTCCAGCTGTCCGAAACGCTC
CCACTCACCCTTCAGATACCCCAGGTCTCCCTTCAGTTTGCTGGTTCTGGCAACCTGACCCTGACTCTGG
ACAGAGGGATACTGTATCAGGAAGTGAACCTGGTGGTGATGAAAGTGACTCAGCCCGACAGCAACACTTT
GACCTGTGAGGTGATGGGACCCACCTCACCCAAGATGAGACTGATCTTGAAGCAGGAGAATCAGGAGGCC
AGGGTCTCCAGGCAGGAGAAAGTGATTCAAGTGCAGGCCCCTGAAGCAGGGGTGTGGCAATGTCTACTGA
GTGAAGGTGAAGAGGTCAAGATGGACTCCAAGATCCAGGTTTTATCCAAAGGGTTGAATTCGCGGCCGCC
TAAAGTGATGAACTTCACCATCGACGGCATGGGCAACCTGCGGATCACCGAGAAGGGCCTGAAGCTGGAA
GGCGACAGCGAGTTCCTGCAGCCCCTGTACGCCAAAGAGATCCAGAGCAGACCCGGCAACGCCCTGTACT
TCAAGAGCGCCCGGAACGTGACCGTGAACATCCTGAACGACCAGACCAAG
