>Addgene plasmid #52333 | SGCD-His-bio | addgene partial sequence | sequence record 94715 | rb_glob_PA_term-R 5'-CCCATATGTCCTTCCGAGTG-3'
AATAAATTTCCTTTATTAGCCAGAGGTCGAGGTCGGGGGATCCTTAATTAATCACGTGTCTAGAAGAATT
CAGGCGCGCCTCACAGGCACACGCTGGTGTTGATCTGACAGGTGCTTCCGGCGCCAGCCTGACTCAGGAA
CAGCCGGCCGTTGGCGCACACGCAGATCTCGAACACCTTCTGCCGGGTGCCGGTGGGGGTGTAGCTGCCG
TGAGGCAGTCTGGGCAGCCGGATCTTGGCGGCGTCCAGCTTGATCTCGCCGTCCTTGCTTTCCAGTCTCA
GCTCGGTCCGACAGGTGGCTTCCATGTTGCCGGCCTCGGCGTTGATTTCGACGCCCTTAGGAGCTTCCAT
GACCAGGGACCGGGTGGGGCTTTCCAGCCGCAGCTCTTTGAAGGGGTCGGCCCGCACGTTGGGTGTCTCG
ATGCTCTTGGGGAACACGGTGCCCTCAGCTCCCAGCACTCTCAGCCGCTCGGCGCCCACGACCACCTCGT
TGTTGTCGGCGCTGAACAGCAGCTTGCCGGACACGGTTTTCACTTCGAATTTCTTGCCGTAGGCTTCCAC
GGCCTTGGGGCCGGTGATCAGCTGGGTCAGCACCTTGGTCTGGTCGTTCAGGATGTTCACGGTCACGTTC
CGGGCGCTCTTGAAGTACAGGGCGTTGCCGGGTCTGCTCTGGATCTCTTTGGCGTACAGGGGCTGCAGGA
ACTCGCTGTCGCCTTCCAGCTTCAGGCCCTTCTCGGTGATCCGCAGGTTGCCCATGCCGTCGATGGTGAA
GTTCATCACTTTAGGCGGCCGCGAATTCAACCCTTTGGATAAAACCTGGATCTTGGAGTCCATCTTGACC
TCTTCACCTTCACTCAGTAGACATTGCCACACCC
